>Addgene plasmid #213753 | LbCas12a-crRNA | addgene full sequence | sequence record 422200 | Addgene NGS Result
TCGCGCGTTTCGGTGATGACGGTGAAAACCTCTGACACATGCAGCTCCCGGAGACGGTCACAGCTTGTCT
GTAAGCGGATGCCGGGAGCAGACAAGCCCGTCAGGGCGCGTCAGCGGGTGTTGGCGGGTGTCGGGGCTGG
CTTAACTATGCGGCATCAGAGCAGATTGTACTGAGAGTGCACCAGATGCGGTGTGAAATACCGCACAGAT
GCGTAAGGAGAAAATACCGCATCAGGCGCCATTCGCCATTCAGGCTGCGCAACTGTTGGGAAGGGCGATC
GGTGCGGGCCTCTTCGCTATTACGCCAGCTGGCGAAAGGGGGATGTGCTGCAAGGCGATTAAGTTGGGTA
ACGCCAGGGTTTTCCCAGTCACGACGTTGTAAAACGACGGCCAGTGAATTGACGCGTATTGGGATGGAAC
GCCAAGCTTGCATGCCTGCAGGTCGCCCTAGGGGTACCAAGGTCGGGCAGGAAGAGGGCCTATTTCCCAT
GATTCCTTCATATTTGCATATACGATACAAGGCTGTTAGAGAGATAATTAGAATTAATTTGACTGTAAAC
ACAAAGATATTAGTACAAAATACGTGACGTAGAAAGTAATAATTTCTTGGGTAGTTTGCAGTTTTAAAAT
TATGTTTTAAAATGGACTATCATATGCTTACCGTAACTTGAAAGTATTTCGATTTCTTGGCTTTATATAT
CTTGTGGAAAGGACGAAACACCGTAATTTCTACTAAGTGTAGATTGAGACCCTGCAGGGTCTCTTTTTTT
TTGAGCTCAAGCTTGAATTCGTAATCATGGTTCCATCCCAATGGCGCGCCGAGCTTGGCGTAATCATGGT
CATAGCTGTTTCCTGTGTGAAATTGTTATCCGCTCACAATTCCACACAACATACGAGCCGGAAGCATAAA
GTGTAAAGCCTGGGGTGCCTAATGAGTGAGCTAACTCACATTAATTGCGTTGCGCTCACTGCCCGCTTTC
CAGTCGGGAAACCTGTCGTGCCAGCTGCATTAATGAATCGGCCAACGCGCGGGGAGAGGCGGTTTGCGTA
TTGGGCGCTCTTCCGCTTCCTCGCTCACTGACTCGCTGCGCTCGGTCGTTCGGCTGCGGCGAGCGGTATC
AGCTCACTCAAAGGCGGTAATACGGTTATCCACAGAATCAGGGGATAACGCAGGAAAGAACATGTGAGCA
AAAGGCCAGCAAAAGGCCAGGAACCGTAAAAAGGCCGCGTTGCTGGCGTTTTTCCATAGGCTCCGCCCCC
CTGACGAGCATCACAAAAATCGACGCTCAAGTCAGAGGTGGCGAAACCCGACAGGACTATAAAGATACCA
GGCGTTTCCCCCTGGAAGCTCCCTCGTGCGCTCTCCTGTTCCGACCCTGCCGCTTACCGGATACCTGTCC
GCCTTTCTCCCTTCGGGAAGCGTGGCGCTTTCTCATAGCTCACGCTGTAGGTATCTCAGTTCGGTGTAGG
TCGTTCGCTCCAAGCTGGGCTGTGTGCACGAACCCCCCGTTCAGCCCGACCGCTGCGCCTTATCCGGTAA
CTATCGTCTTGAGTCCAACCCGGTAAGACACGACTTATCGCCACTGGCAGCAGCCACTGGTAACAGGATT
AGCAGAGCGAGGTATGTAGGCGGTGCTACAGAGTTCTTGAAGTGGTGGCCTAACTACGGCTACACTAGAA
GAACAGTATTTGGTATCTGCGCTCTGCTGAAGCCAGTTACCTTCGGAAAAAGAGTTGGTAGCTCTTGATC
CGGCAAACAAACCACCGCTGGTAGCGGTGGTTTTTTTGTTTGCAAGCAGCAGATTACGCGCAGAAAAAAA
GGATCTCAAGAAGATCCTTTGATCTTTTCTACGGGGTCTGACGCTCAGTGGAACGAAAACTCACGTTAAG
GGATTTTGGTCATGAGATTATCAAAAAGGATCTTCACCTAGATCCTTTTAAATTAAAAATGAAGTTTTAA
ATCAATCTAAAGTATATATGAGTAAACTTGGTCTGACAGTTACCAATGCTTAATCAGTGAGGCACCTATC
TCAGCGATCTGTCTATTTCGTTCATCCATAGTTGCCTGACTCCCCGTCGTGTAGATAACTACGATACGGG
AGGGCTTACCATCTGGCCCCAGTGCTGCAATGATACCGCGACTCCCACGCTCACCGGCTCCAGATTTATC
AGCAATAAACCAGCCAGCCGGAAGGGCCGAGCGCAGAAGTGGTCCTGCAACTTTATCCGCCTCCATCCAG
TCTATTAATTGTTGCCGGGAAGCTAGAGTAAGTAGTTCGCCAGTTAATAGTTTGCGCAACGTTGTTGCCA
TTGCTACAGGCATCGTGGTGTCACGCTCGTCGTTTGGTATGGCTTCATTCAGCTCCGGTTCCCAACGATC
AAGGCGAGTTACATGATCCCCCATGTTGTGCAAAAAAGCGGTTAGCTCCTTCGGTCCTCCGATCGTTGTC
AGAAGTAAGTTGGCCGCAGTGTTATCACTCATGGTTATGGCAGCACTGCATAATTCTCTTACTGTCATGC
CATCCGTAAGATGCTTTTCTGTGACTGGTGAGTACTCAACCAAGTCATTCTGAGAATAGTGTATGCGGCG
ACCGAGTTGCTCTTGCCCGGCGTCAATACGGGATAATACCGCGCCACATAGCAGAACTTTAAAAGTGCTC
ATCATTGGAAAACGTTCTTCGGGGCGAAAACTCTCAAGGATCTTACCGCTGTTGAGATCCAGTTCGATGT
AACCCACTCGTGCACCCAACTGATCTTCAGCATCTTTTACTTTCACCAGCGTTTCTGGGTGAGCAAAAAC
AGGAAGGCAAAATGCCGCAAAAAAGGGAATAAGGGCGACACGGAAATGTTGAATACTCATACTCTTCCTT
TTTCAATATTATTGAAGCATTTATCAGGGTTATTGTCTCATGAGCGGATACATATTTGAATGTATTTAGA
AAAATAAACAAATAGGGGTTCCGCGCACATTTCCCCGAAAAGTGCCACCTGACGTCTAAGAAACCATTAT
TATCATGACATTAACCTATAAAAATAGGCGTATCACGAGGCCCTTTCGTC
Features (pLannotate 1.2.2; 12 found; start..end, strand, type, name):
    137..236     +  misc_feature   bom (fragment): basis of mobility region from pBR322
    242..399     -  CDS            lacZα (fragment): LacZα fragment of β-galactosidase; lacZ fragment
    424..445     -  misc_feature   MCS (fragment): pUC18/19 multiple cloning site
    474..714     +  promoter       U6 promoter: RNA polymerase III promoter for human U6 snRNA
    863..879     -  protein_bind   lac operator: The lac repressor binds to the lac operator to inhibit transcription in E. coli. This inhibition can be relieved by adding lactose or isopropyl-β-D-thiogalactopyranoside (IPTG). lac repressor encoded by lacI
    887..917     -  promoter       lac promoter: promoter for the E. coli lac operon
    932..953     -  protein_bind   CAP binding site: CAP binding activates transcription in the presence of cAMP. E. coli catabolite activator protein
    966..1058    -  CDS            lacI (fragment): lac repressor; lacI; The lac repressor binds to the lac operator to inhibit transcription in E. coli. This inhibition can be relieved by adding lactose or isopropyl-β-D-thiogalactopyranoside (IPTG).
   1241..1829    -  rep_origin     ori: high-copy-number ColE1/pMB1/pBR322/pUC origin of replication
   2000..2860    -  CDS            AmpR: β-lactamase; bla; confers resistance to ampicillin, carbenicillin, and related antibiotics
   2861..2965    -  promoter       AmpR promoter: bla
   3060..35      +  CDS            rop (fragment) (across the origin): Rop protein, which maintains plasmids at low copy number; rop
