[The description below was written by a language model from this plasmid's Addgene catalogue record and pLannotate feature annotations shown in this document.]
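Description:
LbCas12a-crRNA is a small (about 3.1 kb) mammalian CRISPR guide-expression plasmid built on the pOsU3 backbone, a pUC-type cloning vector. It is propagated in E. coli through a high-copy ColE1/pUC origin and selected with ampicillin via the β-lactamase gene and its native promoter. The remaining annotated bacterial elements are remnants of the pUC lineage rather than functional parts of the payload: fragments of lacZα, the pUC multiple cloning site, the lac promoter, operator and CAP binding site, and short pieces of lacI, rop and the pBR322 bom region. The plasmid carries no mammalian selection marker, reporter or protein-coding cargo in the annotated features.

The payload is a human U6 promoter, an RNA polymerase III promoter suited to producing short, uncapped, non-polyadenylated transcripts, driving a CRISPR RNA for the Cas12a nuclease from Lachnospiraceae bacterium. The recorded guide element is a short sequence of the kind that forms the Cas12a direct-repeat scaffold, which sits 5′ of the spacer in Cas12a crRNAs. The record does not give a target-specific spacer or name a target locus, and the feature table does not annotate the crRNA region or a terminator downstream of the U6 promoter. The insert was assembled by Gibson cloning.

According to the catalogue entry, the plasmid supplies the LbCas12a crRNA component of a circular RNA-mediated prime editing system used in HEK293T cells. The Cas12a-based editor protein and the circular RNA template are not encoded here, so they would have to come from separate constructs.
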