Addgene plasmid #213753: LbCas12a-crRNA
Purpose: For circular RNA-mediated prime editor using LbCas12a-crRNA in HEK293T cells
Depositing lab: Caixia Gao. Depositing organization: Institute of Genetics and Developmental Biology, Chinese Academy of Sciences. Publication: Prime editing using CRISPR-Cas12a and circular RNAs in human cells. Liang R, He Z, Zhao KT, Zhu H, Hu J, Liu G, Gao Q, Liu M, Zhang R, Qiu JL, Gao C. Nat Biotechnol. 2024 Jan 10. doi: 10.1038/s41587-023-02095-x. PubMed 38200119.
Backbone
  Vector backbone: pOsU3
  Backbone manufacturer: Caixia Gao
  Vector type: Mammalian Expression, CRISPR
Growth in bacteria
  Bacterial resistance: Ampicillin, 100 μg/mL
  Growth temperature: 37°C
  Growth strain: DH5alpha
  Copy number: High Copy
Gene/Insert
  Gene/Insert name: LbCas12a-crRNA
  gRNA/shRNA sequence: TAATTTCTACTaagTGTAGAT
  Species: Synthetic; Lachnospiraceae bacterium
  Promoter: U6
  Cloning method: Gibson Cloning
Terms and licenses: Academic/Nonprofit Terms; Industry Terms: Not Available to Industry
How to cite: LbCas12a-crRNA was a gift from Caixia Gao (Addgene plasmid # 213753 ; http://n2t.net/addgene:213753 ; RRID:Addgene_213753)
